Addgene plasmid #25947: pMBD-Gate2
Depositing lab: Kamil Onder. Depositing organization: University of Salzburg. Publication: Coupled yeast 2-hybrid-mammalian 2-hybrid reading-frame-independent and site-specific recombinational cloning vector system. Maier CJ, Maier RH, Hintner H, Bauer JW, Onder K. Assay Drug Dev Technol. 2010 Oct;8(5):625-9. doi: 10.1089/adt.2009.0266. Epub 2010 Jun 1. PubMed 20515414.
Backbone
  Vector backbone: pBIND
  Backbone manufacturer: Promega
  Backbone size w/o insert (bp): 6360
  Vector type: Mammalian Expression
Growth in bacteria
  Bacterial resistance: Chloramphenicol and Ampicillin, 25 & 100 μg/mL
  Growth temperature: 37°C
  Growth strain: ccdB Survival
  Growth instructions: Strain (ccdB Survival Strain): F- mcrA Δ(mrr-hsdRMS-mcrBC) Φ80lacZΔM15 ΔlacX74 recA1 araΔ139 Δ(ara-leu)7697 galU galK rpsL (StrR) endA1 nupG fhuA::IS2 ; Growth condition: 37°C
  Copy number: Unknown
Gene/Insert
  Gene/Insert name: None
  Insert size (bp): 1713
  Tag / fusion protein: GAL4 Fusion Protein (N terminal on backbone)
  Cloning method: Restriction Enzyme; 5′ cloning site EcoRV (not destroyed); 3′ cloning site EcoRV (not destroyed)
  Sequencing primers: 5′ TGCCGTCACAGATAGATTGG
Terms and licenses: Academic/Nonprofit Terms; Industry Terms: Not Available to Industry
How to cite: pMBD-Gate2 was a gift from Kamil Onder (Addgene plasmid # 25947 ; http://n2t.net/addgene:25947 ; RRID:Addgene_25947)
