[The description below was written by a language model from this plasmid's Addgene catalogue record and pLannotate feature annotations shown in this document.]
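Description:
pMBD-Gate2 is a Gateway destination vector for mammalian two-hybrid assays, built on the Promega pBIND mammalian expression backbone. The catalogue lists no gene insert. The recorded 1.7 kb insert, placed at an EcoRV site, corresponds to the Gateway conversion cassette seen in the feature table: attR1 and attR2 sites flanking a chloramphenicol acetyltransferase gene and the ccdB toxin gene, with a ccdA fragment between them. Backbone and cassette sizes together match the 8,073 nt depositor sequence. Because ccdB poisons ordinary E. coli, the empty vector is propagated in a ccdB-tolerant strain under combined ampicillin and chloramphenicol selection. The backbone supplies AmpR, a high-copy ColE1/pUC-type origin and an f1 origin.

The expression unit consists of the CMV immediate-early enhancer and promoter, a chimeric β-globin/immunoglobulin intron, a T7 promoter, and the yeast GAL4 DNA-binding domain positioned immediately upstream of attR1, with an SV40 polyadenylation signal after attR2. An LR recombination with an entry clone replaces the CmR/ccdB cassette with the gene of interest. This yields an N-terminal GAL4 DNA-binding-domain fusion that serves as the "bait" in mammalian cells, while ccdB counter-selects unrecombined plasmid in standard strains. A separate SV40 early promoter drives Renilla luciferase with a synthetic poly(A) signal, which can serve as an internal control for normalising transfection efficiency.

According to the associated publication title, the plasmid belongs to a coupled yeast two-hybrid/mammalian two-hybrid vector system that uses reading-frame-independent, site-specific recombinational cloning. This allows candidate interactors to be moved between the yeast and mammalian assays. The "2" in the name may denote a reading-frame variant of the cassette, but the record does not state this.
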