Features (pLannotate 1.2.2; 27 found; start..end, strand, type, name):
    140..517     +  enhancer       CMV enhancer: human cytomegalovirus immediate early enhancer
    518..729     +  promoter       CMV promoter: human cytomegalovirus (CMV) immediate early promoter
    890..1022    +  intron         chimeric intron: chimera between introns from human β-globin and immunoglobulin heavy chain genes
   1067..1085    +  promoter       T7 promoter: promoter for bacteriophage T7 RNA polymerase
   1116..1556    +  CDS            GAL4 DNA binding domain: DNA binding domain of the GAL4 transcriptional activator; Saccharomyces cerevisiae GAL4 (truncated)
   1599..1723    +  protein_bind   attR1: mutant version of attR; recombination site for the Gateway® LR reaction LR Clonase™
   1748..1778    +  promoter       lac UV5 promoter: E. coli lac promoter with an "up" mutation
   1802..1831    +  promoter       cat promoter (fragment): promoter of the E. coli cat gene encoding chloramphenicol acetyltransferase
   1832..2491    +  CDS            CmR: chloramphenicol acetyltransferase; cat; confers resistance to chloramphenicol
   2670..2828    +  CDS            ccdA (fragment): CCDA_ECO57 - Also known as H, letA. Experimental evidence at protein level: Swiss-Prot protein existence level 1. Antitoxin component of a type II toxin-antitoxin (TA) system which inhibits the post-segregational killing (PSK) of plasmid-free cells, also referred to as a plasmid addiction system. Binds to and blocks the activity of CcdB; will also remove bound CcdB protein from the CcdB-GyrA complex by forming a CcdA-CcdB complex, a process termed rejuvenation. Functions as a transcriptional corepressor for the ccdAB operon, repression also requires CcdB (By similarity). From Escherichia coli
   2833..3135    +  CDS            ccdB: CCDB_ECOLI - Also known as G, letB, letD. Experimental evidence at protein level: Swiss-Prot protein existence level 1. Toxic component of a type II toxin-antitoxin (TA) system, functioning in plasmid maintainence. Responsible for the post- segregational killing (PSK) of plasmid-free cells, also referred to as a plasmid addiction system. Half-life of over 2 hours. Cell killing by CcdB is accompanied by filamentation, defects in chromosome and plasmid segregation, defects in cell division, formation of anucleate cells, decreased DNA synthesis and plasmid loss. Interferes with the activity of DN
   3179..3303    -  protein_bind   attR2: mutant version of attR; recombination site for the Gateway® LR reaction LR Clonase™
   3353..3370    -  promoter       T3 promoter (fragment): promoter for bacteriophage T3 RNA polymerase
   3388..3509    -  polyA_signal   SV40 poly(A) signal: SV40 polyadenylation signal
   3532..3600    -  CDS            large T antigen (fragment): large T antigen from SV40 (simian virus 40)
   3624..3691    +  CDS            lacZα (fragment): LacZα fragment of β-galactosidase; lacZ fragment
   3695..4150    +  rep_origin     f1 ori (sequence partly withheld): f1 bacteriophage origin of replication; arrow indicates direction of (+) strand synthesis
   4151..4202    -  misc_feature   bom (fragment): basis of mobility region from pBR322
   4222..4579    +  promoter       SV40 promoter: SV40 enhancer and early promoter
   4894..4910    +  sig_peptide    hGH signal sequence (fragment): human growth hormone signal sequence
   4921..5856    +  CDS            Rluc: luciferase from the anthozoan coelenterate Renilla reniformis (sea pansy)
   5914..5962    +  polyA_signal   poly(A) signal: synthetic polyadenylation signal
   5990..6044    -  misc_feature   bom (fragment): basis of mobility region from pBR322
   6146..6181    -  CDS            rop (fragment): Rop protein, which maintains plasmids at low copy number; rop
   6276..6380    +  promoter       AmpR promoter: bla
   6381..7241    +  CDS            AmpR: β-lactamase; bla; confers resistance to ampicillin, carbenicillin, and related antibiotics
   7412..8000    +  rep_origin     ori: high-copy-number ColE1/pMB1/pBR322/pUC origin of replication
>Addgene plasmid #25947 | pMBD-Gate2 | depositor full sequence | sequence record 12168 | Author sequence
TCAATATTGGCCATTAGCCATATTATTCATTGGTTATATAGCATAAATCAATATTGGCTATTGGCCATTG
CATACGTTGTATCTATATCATAATATGTACATTTATATTGGCTCATGTCCAATATGACCGCCATGTTGGC
ATTGATTATTGACTAGTTATTAATAGTAATCAATTACGGGGTCATTAGTTCATAGCCCATATATGGAGTT
CCGCGTTACATAACTTACGGTAAATGGCCCGCCTGGCTGACCGCCCAACGACCCCCGCCCATTGACGTCA
ATAATGACGTATGTTCCCATAGTAACGCCAATAGGGACTTTCCATTGACGTCAATGGGTGGAGTATTTAC
GGTAAACTGCCCACTTGGCAGTACATCAAGTGTATCATATGCCAAGTCCGCCCCCTATTGACGTCAATGA
CGGTAAATGGCCCGCCTGGCATTATGCCCAGTACATGACCTTACGGGACTTTCCTACTTGGCAGTACATC
TACGTATTAGTCATCGCTATTACCATGGTGATGCGGTTTTGGCAGTACACCAATGGGCGTGGATAGCGGT
TTGACTCACGGGGATTTCCAAGTCTCCACCCCATTGACGTCAATGGGAGTTTGTTTTGGCACCAAAATCA
ACGGGACTTTCCAAAATGTCGTAACAACTGCGATCGCCCGCCCCGTTGACGCAAATGGGCGGTAGGCGTG
TACGGTGGGAGGTCTATATAAGCAGAGCTCGTTTAGTGAACCGTCAGATCACTAGAAGCTTTATTGCGGT
AGTTTATCACAGTTAAATTGCTAACGCAGTCAGTGCTTCTGACACAACAGTCTCGAACTTAAGCTGCAGT
GACTCTCTTAAGGTAGCCTTGCAGAAGTTGGTCGTGAGGCACTGGGCAGGTAAGTATCAAGGTTACAAGA
CAGGTTTAAGGAGACCAATAGAAACTGGGCTTGTCGAGACAGAGAAGACTCTTGCGTTTCTGATAGGCAC
CTATTGGTCTTACTGACATCCACTTTGCCTTTCTCTCCACAGGTGTCCACTCCCAGTTCAATTACAGCTC
TTAAGGCTAGAGTACTTAATACGACTCACTATAGGCTAGCCAGCTTGAAGCAAGCCTCCTGAAAGATGAA
GCTACTGTCTTCTATCGAACAAGCATGCGATATTTGCCGACTTAAAAAGCTCAAGTGCTCCAAAGAAAAA
CCGAAGTGCGCCAAGTGTCTGAAGAACAACTGGGAGTGTCGCTACTCTCCCAAAACCAAAAGGTCTCCGC
TGACTAGGGCACATCTGACAGAAGTGGAATCAAGGCTAGAAAGACTGGAACAGCTATTTCTACTGATTTT
TCCTCGAGAAGACCTTGACATGATTTTGAAAATGGATTCTTTACAGGATATAAAAGCATTGTTAACAGGA
TTATTTGTACAAGATAATGTGAATAAAGATGCCGTCACAGATAGATTGGCTTCAGTGGAGACTGATATGC
CTCTAACATTGAGACAGCATAGAATAAGTGCGACATCATCATCGGAAGAGAGTAGTAACAAAGGTCAAAG
ACAGTTGACTGTATCGCCGGAATTCCCGGGGATCCGTCGACTTGACGCGTTGATATCAACAAGTTTGTAC
AAAAAAGCTGAACGAGAAACGTAAAATGATATAAATATCAATATATTAAATTAGATTTTGCATAAAAAAC
AGACTACATAATACTGTAAAACACAACATATCCAGTCACTATGGCGGCCGCATTAGGCACCCCAGGCTTT
ACACTTTATGCTTCCGGCTCGTATAATGTGTGGATTTTGAGTTAGGATCCGTCGAGATTTTCAGGAGCTA
AGGAAGCTAAAATGGAGAAAAAAATCACTGGATATACCACCGTTGATATATCCCAATGGCATCGTAAAGA
ACATTTTGAGGCATTTCAGTCAGTTGCTCAATGTACCTATAACCAGACCGTTCAGCTGGATATTACGGCC
TTTTTAAAGACCGTAAAGAAAAATAAGCACAAGTTTTATCCGGCCTTTATTCACATTCTTGCCCGCCTGA
TGAATGCTCATCCGGAATTCCGTATGGCAATGAAAGACGGTGAGCTGGTGATATGGGATAGTGTTCACCC
TTGTTACACCGTTTTCCATGAGCAAACTGAAACGTTTTCATCGCTCTGGAGTGAATACCACGACGATTTC
CGGCAGTTTCTACACATATATTCGCAAGATGTGGCGTGTTACGGTGAAAACCTGGCCTATTTCCCTAAAG
GGTTTATTGAGAATATGTTTTTCGTCTCAGCCAATCCCTGGGTGAGTTTCACCAGTTTTGATTTAAACGT
GGCCAATATGGACAACTTCTTCGCCCCCGTTTTCACCATGGGCAAATATTATACGCAAGGCGACAAGGTG
CTGATGCCGCTGGCGATTCAGGTTCATCATGCCGTTTGTGATGGCTTCCATGTCGGCAGAATGCTTAATG
AATTACAACAGTACTGCGATGAGTGGCAGGGCGGGGCGTAAAGATCTGGATCCGGCTTACTAAAAGCCAG
ATAACAGTATGCGTATTTGCGCGCTGATTTTTGCGGTATAAGAATATATACTGATATGTATACCCGAAGT
ATGTCAAAAAGAGGTATGCTATGAAGCAGCGTATTACAGTGACAGTTGACAGCGACAGCTATCAGTTGCT
CAAGGCATATATGATGTCAATATCTCCGGTCTGGTAAGCACAACCATGCAGAATGAAGCCCGTCGTCTGC
GTGCCGAACGCTGGAAAGCGGAAAATCAGGAAGGGATGGCTGAGGTCGCCCGGTTTATTGAAATGAACGG
CTCTTTTGCTGACGAGAACAGGGGCTGGTGAAATGCAGTTTAAGGTTTACACCTATAAAAGAGAGAGCCG
TTATCGTCTGTTTGTGGATGTACAGAGTGATATTATTGACACGCCCGGGCGACGGATGGTGATCCCCCTG
GCCAGTGCACGTCTGCTGTCAGATAAAGTCTCCCGTGAACTTTACCCGGTGGTGCATATCGGGGATGAAA
GCTGGCGCATGATGACCACCGATATGGCCAGTGTGCCGGTCTCCGTTATCGGGGAAGAAGTGGCTGATCT
CAGCCACCGCGAAAATGACATCAAAAACGCCATTAACCTGATGTTCTGGGGAATATAAATGTCAGGCTCC
CTTATACACAGCCAGTCTGCAGGTCGACCATAGTGACTGGATATGTTGTGTTTTACAGTATTATGTAGTC
TGTTTTTTATGCAAAATCTAATTTAATATATTGATATTTATATCATTTTACGTTTCTCGTTCAGCTTTCT
TGTACAAAGTGGTTGATATCATCTAGAGCGGCCGCAGGTACCTGAATAACTAAGGCCGCTTCCCTTTAGT
GAGGGTTAATGCTTCGAGCAGACATGATAAGATACATTGATGAGTTTGGACAAACCACAACTAGAATGCA
GTGAAAAAAATGCTTTATTTGTGAAATTTGTGATGCTATTGCTTTATTTGTAACCATTATAAGCTGCAAT
AAACAAGTTAACAACAACAATTGCATTCATTTTATGTTTCAGGTTCAGGGGGAGATGTGGGAGGTTTTTT
AAAGCAAGTAAAACCTCTACAAATGTGGTAAAATCCGATAAGGATCGATCCGGGCTGGCGTAATAGCGAA
GAGGCCCGCACCGATCGCCCTTCCCAACAGTTGCGCAGCCTGAATGGCGAATGG
[114 nt withheld, positions 3695-3808]
ACGCCACGTTC
[91 nt withheld, positions 3820-3910]
A
[49 nt withheld, positions 3912-3960]
CCTTTGACGTTGGAGTCCACGTTCTTT
[37 nt withheld, positions 3988-4024]
ACCCTATCTCGGTCTATTCTTTTGATTTATAAGGGATTTTGCCGATTTCGGCCTATTGGTTAAAAAATGA
GCTGATTTAACAAAAATTTAACGCGAATTTTAACAAAATATTAACGCTTACAATTTCCTGATGCGGTATT
TTCTCCTTACGCATCTGTGCGGTATTTCACACCGCATACGCGGATCTTCCGTACCTTCTGAGGCGGAAAG
AACCAGCTGTGGAATGTGTGTCAGTTAGGGTGTGGAAAGTCCCCAGGCTCCCCAGCAGGCAGAAGTATGC
AAAGCATGCATCTCAATTAGTCAGCAACCAGGTGTGGAAAGTCCCCAGGCTCCCCAGCAGGCAGAAGTAT
GCAAAGCATGCATCTCAATTAGTCAGCAACCATAGTCCCGCCCCTAACTCCGCCCATCCCGCCCCTAACT
CCGCCCAGTTCCGCCCATTCTCCGCCCCATGGCTGACTAATTTTTTTTATTTATGCAGAGGCCGAGGCCG
CCTCGGCCTCTGAGCTATTCCAGAAGTAGTGAGGAGGCTTTTTTGGAGGCCTAGGCTTTTGCAAAAAGCT
TGATTCTTCTGACACAACAGTCTCGAACTTAAGGCTAGAATTCTGGCTACAGGTAAGCGCCCCTAAAATC
CCTTTGGGCACAATGTGTCCTGAGGGGAGAGGCAGCGACCTGTAGATGGGACGGGGGCACTAACCCTCAG
GTTTGGGGCTTCTGAATGTGAGTATCGCCATGTAAGCCCAGTATTTGGCCAATCTCAGAAAGCTCCTGGT
CCCTGGAGGGATGGAGAGAGAAAAACAAACAGCTCCTGGAGCAGGGAGAGTGCTGGCCTCTTGCTCTCCG
GCTCCCTCTGTTGCCCTCTGGTTTCTCCCCAGGCTCCCGGACGTCCTCTAGCCACCATGACTTCGAAAGT
TTATGATCCAGAACAAAGGAAACGGATGATAACTGGTCCGCAGTGGTGGGCCAGATGTAAACAAATGAAT
GTTCTTGATTCATTTATTAATTATTATGATTCAGAAAAACATGCAGAAAATGCTGTTATTTTTTTACATG
GTAACGCGGCCTCTTCTTATTTATGGCGACATGTTGTGCCACATATTGAGCCAGTAGCGCGGTGTATTAT
ACCAGACCTTATTGGTATGGGCAAATCAGGCAAATCTGGTAATGGTTCTTATAGGTTACTTGATCATTAC
AAATATCTTACTGCATGGTTTGAACTTCTTAATTTACCAAAGAAGATCATTTTTGTCGGCCATGATTGGG
GTGCTTGTTTGGCATTTCATTATAGCTATGAGCATCAAGATAAGATCAAAGCAATAGTTCACGCTGAAAG
TGTAGTAGATGTGATTGAATCATGGGATGAATGGCCTGATATTGAAGAAGATATTGCGTTGATCAAATCT
GAAGAAGGAGAAAAAATGGTTTTGGAGAATAACTTCTTCGTGGAAACCATGTTGCCATCAAAAATCATGA
GAAAGTTAGAACCAGAAGAATTTGCAGCATATCTTGAACCATTCAAAGAGAAAGGTGAAGTTCGTCGTCC
AACATTATCATGGCCTCGTGAAATCCCGTTAGTAAAAGGTGGTAAACCTGACGTTGTACAAATTGTTAGG
AATTATAATGCTTATCTACGTGCAAGTGATGATTTACCAAAAATGTTTATTGAATCGGACCCAGGATTCT
TTTCCAATGCTATTGTTGAAGGTGCCAAGAAGTTTCCTAATACTGAATTTGTCAAAGTAAAAGGTCTTCA
TTTTTCGCAAGAAGATGCACCTGATGAAATGGGAAAATATATCAAATCGTTCGTTGAGCGAGTTCTCAAA
AATGAACAATAATTCTAGCCCTGAATAAGTGATAATAAGCGGATGAATGGCAGAAATTCGTCGAAGCGCA
ATAAAATATCTTTATTTTCATTACATCTGTGTGTTGGTTTTTTGTGTGAATCGATAGCGATAAGGATCGG
AAGATCCGCGTATGGTGCACTCTCAGTACAATCTGCTCTGATGCCGCATAGTTAAGCCAGCCCCGACACC
CGCCAACACCCGCTGACGCGCCCTGACGGGCTTGTCTGCTCCCGGCATCCGCTTACAGACAAGCTGTGAC
CGTCTCCGGGAGCTGCATGTGTCAGAGGTTTTCACCGTCATCACCGAAACGCGCGAGACGAAAGGGCCTC
GTGATACGCCTATTTTTATAGGTTAATGTCATGATAATAATGGTTTCTTAGACGTCAGGTGGCACTTTTC
GGGGAAATGTGCGCGGAACCCCTATTTGTTTATTTTTCTAAATACATTCAAATATGTATCCGCTCATGAG
ACAATAACCCTGATAAATGCTTCAATAATATTGAAAAAGGAAGAGTATGAGTATTCAACATTTCCGTGTC
GCCCTTATTCCCTTTTTTGCGGCATTTTGCCTTCCTGTTTTTGCTCACCCAGAAACGCTGGTGAAAGTAA
AAGATGCTGAAGATCAGTTGGGTGCACGAGTGGGTTACATCGAACTGGATCTCAACAGCGGTAAGATCCT
TGAGAGTTTTCGCCCCGAAGAACGTTTTCCAATGATGAGCACTTTTAAAGTTCTGCTATGTGGCGCGGTA
TTATCCCGTGTTGACGCCGGGCAAGAGCAACTCGGTCGCCGCATACACTATTCTCAGAATGACTTGGTTG
AGTACTCACCAGTCACAGAAAAGCATCTTACGGATGGCATGACAGTAAGAGAATTATGCAGTGCTGCCAT
AACCATGAGTGATAACACTGCGGCCAACTTACTTCTGACAACGATCGGAGGACCGAAGGAGCTAACCGCT
TTTTTGCACAACATGGGGGATCATGTAACTCGCCTTGATCGTTGGGAACCGGAGCTGAATGAAGCCATAC
CAAACGACGAGCGTGACACCACGATGCCTGTAGCAATGGCAACAACGTTGCGCAAACTATTAACTGGCGA
ACTACTTACTCTAGCTTCCCGGCAACAATTAATAGACTGGATGGAGGCGGATAAAGTTGCAGGACCACTT
CTGCGCTCGGCCCTTCCGGCTGGCTGGTTTATTGCTGATAAATCTGGAGCCGGTGAGCGTGGGTCTCGCG
GTATCATTGCAGCACTGGGGCCAGATGGTAAGCCCTCCCGTATCGTAGTTATCTACACGACGGGGAGTCA
GGCAACTATGGATGAACGAAATAGACAGATCGCTGAGATAGGTGCCTCACTGATTAAGCATTGGTAACTG
TCAGACCAAGTTTACTCATATATACTTTAGATTGATTTAAAACTTCATTTTTAATTTAAAAGGATCTAGG
TGAAGATCCTTTTTGATAATCTCATGACCAAAATCCCTTAACGTGAGTTTTCGTTCCACTGAGCGTCAGA
CCCCGTAGAAAAGATCAAAGGATCTTCTTGAGATCCTTTTTTTCTGCGCGTAATCTGCTGCTTGCAAACA
AAAAAACCACCGCTACCAGCGGTGGTTTGTTTGCCGGATCAAGAGCTACCAACTCTTTTTCCGAAGGTAA
CTGGCTTCAGCAGAGCGCAGATACCAAATACTGTTCTTCTAGTGTAGCCGTAGTTAGGCCACCACTTCAA
GAACTCTGTAGCACCGCCTACATACCTCGCTCTGCTAATCCTGTTACCAGTGGCTGCTGCCAGTGGCGAT
AAGTCGTGTCTTACCGGGTTGGACTCAAGACGATAGTTACCGGATAAGGCGCAGCGGTCGGGCTGAACGG
GGGGTTCGTGCACACAGCCCAGCTTGGAGCGAACGACCTACACCGAACTGAGATACCTACAGCGTGAGCT
ATGAGAAAGCGCCACGCTTCCCGAAGGGAGAAAGGCGGACAGGTATCCGGTAAGCGGCAGGGTCGGAACA
GGAGAGCGCACGAGGGAGCTTCCAGGGGGAAACGCCTGGTATCTTTATAGTCCTGTCGGGTTTCGCCACC
TCTGACTTGAGCGTCGATTTTTGTGATGCTCGTCAGGGGGGCGGAGCCTATGGAAAAACGCCAGCAACGC
GGCCTTTTTACGGTTCCTGGCCTTTTGCTGGCCTTTTGCTCACATGGCTCGACAGATCT
