>Addgene plasmid #25947 | pMBD-Gate2 | addgene partial sequence | sequence record 66919 | chim-int-F 5'-TCTTACTGACATCCACTTTGCC-3'
GGTGTCCACTCCCAGTTCAATTACAGCTCTTAAGGCTAGAGTACTTAATACGACTCACTATAGGCTAGCC
AGCTTGAAGCAAGCCTCCTGAAAGATGAAGCTACTGTCTTCTATCGAACAAGCATGCGATATTTGCCGAC
TTAAAAAGCTCAAGTGCTCCAAAGAAAAACCGAAGTGCGCCAAGTGTCTGAAGAACAACTGGGAGTGTCG
CTACTCTCCCAAAACCAAAAGGTCTCCGCTGACTAGGGCACATCTGACAGAAGTGGAATCAAGGCTAGAA
AGACTGGAACAGCTATTTCTACTGATTTTTCCTCGAGAAGACCTTGACATGATTTTGAAAATGGATTCTT
TACAGGATATAAAAGCATTGTTAACAGGATTATTTGTACAAGATAATGTGAATAAAGATGCCGTCACAGA
TAGATTGGCTTCAGTGGAGACTGATATGCCTCTAACATTGAGACAGCATAGAATAAGTGCGACATCATCA
TCGGAAGAGAGTAGTAACAAAGGTCAAAGACAGTTGACTGTATCGCCGGAATTCCCGGGGATCCGTCGAC
TTGACGCGTTGATATCAACAAGTTTGTACAAAAAAGCTGAACGAGAAACGTAAAATGATATAAATATCAA
TATATTAAATTAGATTTTGCATAAAAAACAGACTACATAATACTGTAAAACACAACATATCCAGTCACTA
TGGCGGCCGCATTAGGCACCCCAGGCTTTACACTTTATGCTTCCGGCTCGTATAATGTGTGGATTTTGAG
TTAGGATCCGTCGAGATTTTCAGGAGCTAAGGAAGCTAAAATGGAGAAAAAAATCACTGGATATACCACC
GTTGATATATCCCAATGGCATCGTAAAGAACATTTTGAGGCATTTCAGTCAGTTGCTCAATGTACCTATA
ACCAGACCGTTCAGCTGGATATTACGGCCTTTTTA
