>Addgene plasmid #25947 | pMBD-Gate2 | addgene partial sequence | sequence record 66920 | Gal4_N_term
GTATCGCCGGAATTCCCGGGGATCCGTCGACTTGACGCGTTGATATCAACAAGTTTGTACAAAAAAGCTG
AACGAGAAACGTAAAATGATATAAATATCAATATATTAAATTAGATTTTGCATAAAAAACAGACTACATA
ATACTGTAAAACACAACATATCCAGTCACTATGGCGGCCGCATTAGGCACCCCAGGCTTTACACTTTATG
CTTCCGGCTCGTATAATGTGTGGATTTTGAGTTAGGATCCGTCGAGATTTTCAGGAGCTAAGGAAGCTAA
AATGGAGAAAAAAATCACTGGATATACCACCGTTGATATATCCCAATGGCATCGTAAAGAACATTTTGAG
GCATTTCAGTCAGTTGCTCAATGTACCTATAACCAGACCGTTCAGCTGGATATTACGGCCTTTTTAAAGA
CCGTAAAGAAAAATAAGCACAAGTTTTATCCGGCCTTTATTCACATTCTTGCCCGCCTGATGAATGCTCA
TCCGGAATTCCGTATGGCAATGAAAGACGGTGAGCTGGTGATATGGGATAGTGTTCACCCTTGTTACACC
GTTTTCCATGAGCAAACTGAAACGTTTTCATCGCTCTGGAGTGAATACCACGACGATTTCCGGCAGTTTC
TACACATATATTCGCAAGATGTGGCGTGTTACGGTGAAAACCTGGCCTATTTCCCTAAAGGGTTTATTGA
GAATATGTTTTTCGTCTCAGCCAATCCCTGGGTGAGTTTCACCAGTTTTGATTTAAACGTGGCCAATATG
GACAACTTCTTCGCCCCCGTTTTCACCATGGGCAAATATTATACGCAAGGCGACAAGGTGCTGATGCCGC
TGGCGATTCAGGTTCATCATGCCGTTTGTGATGGCTTCCATGTCGGCAGAATGCTTAATGAATTACAACA
GTACTGC
