>Addgene plasmid #25947 | pMBD-Gate2 | addgene partial sequence | sequence record 66922 | ccdb-fwd 5'-GCATGATGACCACCGATATG-3'
CGGTCTCCGTTATCGGGGAAGAAGTGGCTGATCTCAGCCACCGCGAAAATGACATCAAAAACGCCATTAA
CCTGATGTTCTGGGGAATATAAATGTCAGGCTCCCTTATACACAGCCAGTCTGCAGGTCGACCATAGTGA
CTGGATATGTTGTGTTTTACAGTATTATGTAGTCTGTTTTTTATGCAAAATCTAATTTAATATATTGATA
TTTATATCATTTTACGTTTCTCGTTCAGCTTTCTTGTACAAAGTGGTTGATATCATCTAGAGCGGCCGCA
GGTACCTGAATAACTAAGGCCGCTTCCCTTTAGTGAGGGTTAATGCTTCGAGCAGACATGATAAGATACA
TTGATGAGTTTGGACAAACCACAACTAGAATGCAGTGAAAAAAATGCTTTATTTGTGAAATTTGTGATGC
TATTGCTTTATTTGTAACCATTATAAGCTGCAATAAACAAGTTAACAACAACAATTGCATTCATTTTATG
TTTCAGGTTCAGGGGGAGATGTGGGAGGTTTTTTAAAGCAAGTAAAACCTCTACAAATGTGGTAAAATCC
GATAAGGATCGATCCGGGCTGGCGTAATAGCGAAGAGGCCCGCACCGATCGCCCTTCCCAACAGTTGCGC
AGCCTGAATGGCGAATGG
[114 nt withheld, positions 649-762]
ACGCCACGTTC
[91 nt withheld, positions 774-864]
A
[41 nt withheld, positions 866-906]
